Addgene plasmid #122798: pAC10078_pLX-Puro(1-84)-NpuDnaE(N)-IRES-TagBFP2
Purpose: Plasmid 78:Lentiviral vector encoding Puro(1-84)-NpuDnaE(N)and TagBFP2
Depositing lab: Albert Cheng. Publication: Split Selectable Markers. Jillette N, Du M, Cheng AW. bioRxiv 452979 10.1101/452979.
Backbone
  Vector backbone: pAC10094_pLX-DEST-IRES-TagBFP2 (Addgene# 122814)
  Vector type: Mammalian Expression, Lentiviral
  Selectable markers: Puro(1-84)-NpuDnaE(N)
Growth in bacteria
  Bacterial resistance: Ampicillin, 100 μg/mL
  Growth temperature: 30°C
  Growth strain: NEB Stable
  Copy number: Unknown
Gene/Insert
  Gene/Insert name: Puro(1-84)-NpuDnaE(N)
  Species: Synthetic
  Cloning method: Gateway Cloning
  Sequencing primers: 5′ CMV-Forward; 3′ IRES-R
Terms and licenses: Academic/Nonprofit Terms; Industry Terms: Not Available to Industry
Depositor comments: Please visit https://www.biorxiv.org/content/10.1101/452979v2 for BioRxiv preprint.
How to cite: pAC10078_pLX-Puro(1-84)-NpuDnaE(N)-IRES-TagBFP2 was a gift from Albert Cheng (Addgene plasmid # 122798)
