[The description below was written by a language model from this plasmid's Addgene catalogue record and pLannotate feature annotations shown in this document.]
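Description:
pAC10078_pLX-Puro(1-84)-NpuDnaE(N)-IRES-TagBFP2 is a 9,204-nt lentiviral mammalian expression plasmid made by Gateway cloning into the pLX-DEST-IRES-TagBFP2 destination backbone. It is propagated in E. coli through a high-copy ColE1/pUC-type origin with ampicillin resistance (AmpR), and it also carries an f1 origin and an SV40 origin. The viral framework is of the self-inactivating, third-generation type. An RSV promoter drives a truncated HIV-1 5' LTR, followed by the Ψ packaging signal, a gag fragment, the Rev response element and a cPPT/CTS. On the far side of the cargo lie a WPRE, a ΔU3 3' LTR and an SV40 polyadenylation signal. These elements allow the genomic RNA to be packaged and integrated when packaging functions are supplied in trans.

The payload is a synthetic fusion of the N-terminal portion of puromycin N-acetyltransferase (residues 1-84) to the N-terminal half of the Npu DnaE split intein. It is flanked by attB1 and attB2 sites and sits downstream of a CMV enhancer/promoter. The annotation tool matched the intein segment to the Synechocystis DnaE homologue, whereas the construct name specifies Npu. An hPGK promoter is also annotated upstream, before the cPPT; its role is not stated in the record. A V5 tag follows attB2, though the record does not say whether it is read in frame with the insert. An EMCV IRES then permits translation of the blue fluorescent reporter TagBFP2 from the same transcript, marking transduced cells.

This half-marker is not expected to confer puromycin resistance on its own. In the split selectable marker scheme, a partner vector would supply the complementary intein and marker fragment, and protein trans-splicing would rebuild the functional enzyme. A single antibiotic can therefore select for cells that have received both constructs.
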