Features (pLannotate 1.2.2; 33 found; start..end, strand, type, name):
     65..368     +  enhancer       CMV enhancer: human cytomegalovirus immediate early enhancer
    369..572     +  promoter       CMV promoter: human cytomegalovirus (CMV) immediate early promoter
    595..619     +  protein_bind   attB1: mutant version of attB; recombination site for the Gateway® BP reaction BP Clonase™
    640..891     +  CDS            PuroR (fragment): puromycin N-acetyltransferase; pac from Streptomyces; confers resistance to puromycin
    886..1191    +  CDS            dnaE-N (fragment): DPO3A_SYNY3 - Experimental evidence at protein level: Swiss-Prot protein existence level 1. DNA polymerase III is a complex, multichain enzyme responsible for most of the replicative synthesis in bacteria. This DNA polymerase also exhibits 3' to 5' exonuclease activity. The alpha chain is the DNA polymerase (By similarity). From Synechocystis sp. (strain PCC 6803 / Kazusa).
   1216..1240    -  protein_bind   attB2: mutant version of attB; recombination site for the Gateway® BP reaction BP Clonase™
   1242..1283    +  CDS            V5 tag: epitope tag from simian virus 5
   1322..1891    +  misc_feature   IRES2: internal ribosome entry site (IRES) of the encephalomyocarditis virus (EMCV)
   1891..2592    +  CDS            TagBFP: monomeric blue fluorescent protein mammalian codon-optimized
   2616..3204    +  misc_feature   WPRE: woodchuck hepatitis virus posttranscriptional regulatory element
   3255..3274    +  misc_feature   cPPT/CTS (fragment): central polypurine tract and central termination sequence of HIV-1
   3276..3509    +  LTR            3' LTR (ΔU3): self-inactivating 3' long terminal repeat (LTR) from HIV-1
   3587..3708    +  polyA_signal   SV40 poly(A) signal: SV40 polyadenylation signal
   3748..3883    +  rep_origin     SV40 ori: SV40 origin of replication
   3904..3922    -  promoter       T7 promoter: promoter for bacteriophage T7 RNA polymerase
   3930..4085    +  CDS            lacZα (fragment): LacZα fragment of β-galactosidase; lacZ fragment
   4090..4518    +  rep_origin     f1 ori (sequence partly withheld): f1 bacteriophage origin of replication; arrow indicates direction of (+) strand synthesis
   4571..4675    +  promoter       AmpR promoter: bla
   4676..5536    +  CDS            AmpR: β-lactamase; bla; confers resistance to ampicillin, carbenicillin, and related antibiotics
   5707..6295    +  rep_origin     ori: high-copy-number ColE1/pMB1/pBR322/pUC origin of replication
   6478..6570    +  CDS            lacI (fragment): lac repressor; lacI; The lac repressor binds to the lac operator to inhibit transcription in E. coli. This inhibition can be relieved by adding lactose or isopropyl-β-D-thiogalactopyranoside (IPTG).
   6583..6604    +  protein_bind   CAP binding site: CAP binding activates transcription in the presence of cAMP. E. coli catabolite activator protein
   6619..6649    +  promoter       lac promoter: promoter for the E. coli lac operon
   6657..6673    +  protein_bind   lac operator: The lac repressor binds to the lac operator to inhibit transcription in E. coli. This inhibition can be relieved by adding lactose or isopropyl-β-D-thiogalactopyranoside (IPTG). lac repressor encoded by lacI
   6718..6736    +  promoter       T3 promoter: promoter for bacteriophage T3 RNA polymerase
   6764..6990    +  promoter       RSV promoter: Rous sarcoma virus enhancer/promoter
   6991..7171    +  LTR            5' LTR (truncated): truncated 5' long terminal repeat (LTR) from HIV-1
   7218..7343    +  misc_feature   HIV-1 Ψ: packaging signal of human immunodeficiency virus type 1
   7327..7690    +  CDS            HIV-1 gag (fragment): gag protein from human immunodeficiency virus 1; gag
   7836..8069    +  misc_feature   RRE: The Rev response element (RRE) of HIV-1 allows for Rev-dependent mRNA export from the nucleus to the cytoplasm.
   8446..8472    +  CDS            Rev (fragment): human immunodeficiency virus 1 (HIV-1) Rev protein; rev; enhances nuclear export of unspliced and incompletely spliced viral mRNAs
   8473..8973    +  promoter       hPGK promoter: human phosphoglycerate kinase 1 promoter
   9035..9152    +  misc_feature   cPPT/CTS: central polypurine tract and central termination sequence of HIV-1
>Addgene plasmid #122798 | pAC10078_pLX-Puro(1-84)-NpuDnaE(N)-IRES-TagBFP2 | depositor full sequence | sequence record 234303 | pAC10078_pLX-Puro(1-84)-NpuDnaE(N)-IRES-TagBFP2 sequence 9204 bps
CCCGGGGTTATTAATAGTAATCAATTACGGGGTCATTAGTTCATAGCCCATATATGGAGTTCCGCGTTAC
ATAACTTACGGTAAATGGCCCGCCTGGCTGACCGCCCAACGACCCCCGCCCATTGACGTCAATAATGACG
TATGTTCCCATAGTAACGCCAATAGGGACTTTCCATTGACGTCAATGGGTGGAGTATTTACGGTAAACTG
CCCACTTGGCAGTACATCAAGTGTATCATATGCCAAGTACGCCCCCTATTGACGTCAATGACGGTAAATG
GCCCGCCTGGCATTATGCCCAGTACATGACCTTATGGGACTTTCCTACTTGGCAGTACATCTACGTATTA
GTCATCGCTATTACCATGGTGATGCGGTTTTGGCAGTACATCAATGGGCGTGGATAGCGGTTTGACTCAC
GGGGATTTCCAAGTCTCCACCCCATTGACGTCAATGGGAGTTTGTTTTGGCACCAAAATCAACGGGACTT
TCCAAAATGTCGTAACAACTCCGCCCCATTGACGCAAATGGGCGGTAGGCGTGTACGGTGGGAGGTCTAT
ATAAGCAGAGCTCTCTGGCTAACTGTCGGGATCAACAAGTTTGTACAAAAAAGCAGGCTCCGAATTCACC
GGTGCCACCATGACCGAGTACAAGCCCACGGTGCGCCTCGCCACCCGCGACGACGTCCCCAGGGCCGTAC
GCACCCTCGCCGCCGCGTTCGCCGACTACCCCGCCACGCGCCACACCGTCGATCCGGACCGCCACATCGA
GCGGGTCACCGAGCTGCAAGAACTCTTCCTCACGCGCGTCGGGCTCGACATCGGCAAGGTGTGGGTCGCG
GACGACGGCGCCGCGGTGGCGGTCTGGACCACGCCGGAGAGCGTCGAAGCGTGCCTTTCATACGAGACCG
AGATCCTGACTGTCGAGTACGGATTGCTTCCTATCGGCAAAATCGTGGAGAAGAGGATTGAATGTACCGT
CTATTCAGTCGATAATAATGGGAACATCTACACACAGCCCGTGGCTCAATGGCACGACAGAGGAGAGCAG
GAAGTTTTTGAATACTGTCTCGAGGACGGATCCCTCATCCGCGCTACTAAAGATCATAAGTTTATGACCG
TGGACGGCCAGATGCTGCCAATTGACGAAATTTTTGAACGAGAGCTGGATCTGATGAGAGTCGACAACCT
TCCAAACTGATTAATTAAGAATTCGACCCAGCTTTCTTGTACAAAGTGGTTGGTAAGCCTATCCCTAACC
CTCTCCTCGGTCTCGATTCTACGTAGTAATGAGCTAGCAGTCTCGAGGTTAACGAATTCCGCCCCCCCCC
TAACGTTACTGGCCGAAGCCGCTTGGAATAAGGCCGGTGTGCGCTTGTCTATATGTTATTTTCCACCATA
TTGCCGTCTTTTGGCAATGTGAGGGCCCGGAAACCTGGCCCTGTCTTCTTGACGAGCATTCCTAGGGGTC
TTTCCCCTCTCGCCAAAGGAATGCAAGGTCTGTTGAATGTCGTGAAGGAAGCAGTTCCTCTGGAAGCTTC
TTGAAGACAAACAACGTCTGTAGCGACCCTTTGCAGGCAGCGGAACCCCCCACCTGGCGACAGGTGCCCC
TGCGGCCAAAAGCCACGTGTATAAGATACACCTGCAAAGGCGGCACAACCCCAGTGCCACGTTGTGAGTT
GGATAGTTGTGGAAAGAGTCAAATGGCTCTCCTCAAGCGTATTCAACAAGGGGCTGAAGGATGCCCAGAA
GGTACCCCATTGTATGGGATCTGATCTGGGGCCTCGGTGCACATGCTTTACATGTGTTTAGTCGAGGTTA
AAAAAACGTCTAGGCCCCCCGAACCACGGGGACGTGGTTTTCCTTTGAAAAACACGATAATACCATGGCC
ATGAGCGAGCTGATTAAGGAGAACATGCACATGAAGCTGTACATGGAGGGCACCGTGGACAACCATCACT
TCAAGTGCACATCCGAGGGCGAAGGCAAGCCCTACGAGGGCACCCAGACCATGAGAATCAAGGTGGTCGA
GGGCGGCCCTCTCCCCTTCGCCTTCGACATCCTGGCTACTAGCTTCCTCTACGGCAGCAAGACCTTCATC
AACCACACCCAGGGCATCCCCGACTTCTTCAAGCAGTCCTTCCCTGAGGGCTTCACATGGGAGAGAGTCA
CCACATACGAAGACGGGGGCGTGCTGACCGCTACCCAGGACACCAGCCTCCAGGACGGCTGCCTCATCTA
CAACGTCAAGATCAGAGGGGTGAACTTCACATCCAACGGCCCTGTGATGCAGAAGAAAACACTCGGCTGG
GAGGCCTTCACCGAGACGCTGTACCCCGCTGACGGCGGCCTGGAAGGCAGAAACGACATGGCCCTGAAGC
TCGTGGGCGGGAGCCATCTGATCGCAAACATCAAGACCACATATAGATCCAAGAAACCCGCTAAGAACCT
CAAGATGCCTGGCGTCTACTATGTGGACTACAGACTGGAAAGAATCAAGGAGGCCAACAACGAGACCTAC
GTCGAGCAGCACGAGGTGGCAGTGGCCAGATACTGCGACCTCCCTAGCAAACTGGGGCACAAGCTTAATT
AACACCGGTGGCGCGTTAAGTCGACAATCAACCTCTGGATTACAAAATTTGTGAAAGATTGACTGGTATT
CTTAACTATGTTGCTCCTTTTACGCTATGTGGATACGCTGCTTTAATGCCTTTGTATCATGCTATTGCTT
CCCGTATGGCTTTCATTTTCTCCTCCTTGTATAAATCCTGGTTGCTGTCTCTTTATGAGGAGTTGTGGCC
CGTTGTCAGGCAACGTGGCGTGGTGTGCACTGTGTTTGCTGACGCAACCCCCACTGGTTGGGGCATTGCC
ACCACCTGTCAGCTCCTTTCCGGGACTTTCGCTTTCCCCCTCCCTATTGCCACGGCGGAACTCATCGCCG
CCTGCCTTGCCCGCTGCTGGACAGGGGCTCGGCTGTTGGGCACTGACAATTCCGTGGTGTTGTCGGGGAA
ATCATCGTCCTTTCCTTGGCTGCTCGCCTGTGTTGCCACCTGGATTCTGCGCGGGACGTCCTTCTGCTAC
GTCCCTTCGGCCCTCAATCCAGCGGACCTTCCTTCCCGCGGCCTGCTGCCGGCTCTGCGGCCTCTTCCGC
GTCTTCGCCTTCGCCCTCAGACGAGTCGGATCTCCCTTTGGGCCGCCTCCCCGCGTCGACTTTAAGACCA
ATGACTTACAAGGCAGCTGTAGATCTTAGCCACTTTTTAAAAGAAAAGGGGGGACTGGAAGGGCTAATTC
ACTCCCAACGAAGACAAGATCTGCTTTTTGCTTGTACTGGGTCTCTCTGGTTAGACCAGATCTGAGCCTG
GGAGCTCTCTGGCTAACTAGGGAACCCACTGCTTAAGCCTCAATAAAGCTTGCCTTGAGTGCTTCAAGTA
GTGTGTGCCCGTCTGTTGTGTGACTCTGGTAACTAGAGATCCCTCAGACCCTTTTAGTCAGTGTGGAAAA
TCTCTAGCAGTACGTATAGTAGTTCATGTCATCTTATTATTCAGTATTTATAACTTGCAAAGAAATGAAT
ATCAGAGAGTGAGAGGAACTTGTTTATTGCAGCTTATAATGGTTACAAATAAAGCAATAGCATCACAAAT
TTCACAAATAAAGCATTTTTTTCACTGCATTCTAGTTGTGGTTTGTCCAAACTCATCAATGTATCTTATC
ATGTCTGGCTCTAGCTATCCCGCCCCTAACTCCGCCCATCCCGCCCCTAACTCCGCCCAGTTCCGCCCAT
TCTCCGCCCCATGGCTGACTAATTTTTTTTATTTATGCAGAGGCCGAGGCCGCCTCGGCCTCTGAGCTAT
TCCAGAAGTAGTGAGGAGGCTTTTTTGGAGGCCTAGGGACGTACCCAATTCGCCCTATAGTGAGTCGTAT
TACGCGCGCTCACTGGCCGTCGTTTTACAACGTCGTGACTGGGAAAACCCTGGCGTTACCCAACTTAATC
GCCTTGCAGCACATCCCCCTTTCGCCAGCTGGCGTAATAGCGAAGAGGCCCGCACCGATCGCCCTTCCCA
ACAGTTGCGCAGCCTGAATGGCGAATGGG
[124 nt withheld, positions 4090-4213]
C
[91 nt withheld, positions 4215-4305]
A
[49 nt withheld, positions 4307-4355]
CCTTTGACGTTGGAGTCCACGTTCTTT
[37 nt withheld, positions 4383-4419]
ACCCTATCTCGGTCTATTCTTTTGATTTATAAGGGATTTTGCCGATTTCGGCCTATTGGTTAAAAAATGA
GCTGATTTAACAAAAATTTAACGCGAATTTTAACAAAATATTAACGCTTACAATTTAGGTGGCACTTTTC
GGGGAAATGTGCGCGGAACCCCTATTTGTTTATTTTTCTAAATACATTCAAATATGTATCCGCTCATGAG
ACAATAACCCTGATAAATGCTTCAATAATATTGAAAAAGGAAGAGTATGAGTATTCAACATTTCCGTGTC
GCCCTTATTCCCTTTTTTGCGGCATTTTGCCTTCCTGTTTTTGCTCACCCAGAAACGCTGGTGAAAGTAA
AAGATGCTGAAGATCAGTTGGGTGCACGAGTGGGTTACATCGAACTGGATCTCAACAGCGGTAAGATCCT
TGAGAGTTTTCGCCCCGAAGAACGTTTTCCAATGATGAGCACTTTTAAAGTTCTGCTATGTGGCGCGGTA
TTATCCCGTATTGACGCCGGGCAAGAGCAACTCGGTCGCCGCATACACTATTCTCAGAATGACTTGGTTG
AGTACTCACCAGTCACAGAAAAGCATCTTACGGATGGCATGACAGTAAGAGAATTATGCAGTGCTGCCAT
AACCATGAGTGATAACACTGCGGCCAACTTACTTCTGACAACGATCGGAGGACCGAAGGAGCTAACCGCT
TTTTTGCACAACATGGGGGATCATGTAACTCGCCTTGATCGTTGGGAACCGGAGCTGAATGAAGCCATAC
CAAACGACGAGCGTGACACCACGATGCCTGTAGCAATGGCAACAACGTTGCGCAAACTATTAACTGGCGA
ACTACTTACTCTAGCTTCCCGGCAACAATTAATAGACTGGATGGAGGCGGATAAAGTTGCAGGACCACTT
CTGCGCTCGGCCCTTCCGGCTGGCTGGTTTATTGCTGATAAATCTGGAGCCGGTGAGCGTGGGTCTCGCG
GTATCATTGCAGCACTGGGGCCAGATGGTAAGCCCTCCCGTATCGTAGTTATCTACACGACGGGGAGTCA
GGCAACTATGGATGAACGAAATAGACAGATCGCTGAGATAGGTGCCTCACTGATTAAGCATTGGTAACTG
TCAGACCAAGTTTACTCATATATACTTTAGATTGATTTAAAACTTCATTTTTAATTTAAAAGGATCTAGG
TGAAGATCCTTTTTGATAATCTCATGACCAAAATCCCTTAACGTGAGTTTTCGTTCCACTGAGCGTCAGA
CCCCGTAGAAAAGATCAAAGGATCTTCTTGAGATCCTTTTTTTCTGCGCGTAATCTGCTGCTTGCAAACA
AAAAAACCACCGCTACCAGCGGTGGTTTGTTTGCCGGATCAAGAGCTACCAACTCTTTTTCCGAAGGTAA
CTGGCTTCAGCAGAGCGCAGATACCAAATACTGTTCTTCTAGTGTAGCCGTAGTTAGGCCACCACTTCAA
GAACTCTGTAGCACCGCCTACATACCTCGCTCTGCTAATCCTGTTACCAGTGGCTGCTGCCAGTGGCGAT
AAGTCGTGTCTTACCGGGTTGGACTCAAGACGATAGTTACCGGATAAGGCGCAGCGGTCGGGCTGAACGG
GGGGTTCGTGCACACAGCCCAGCTTGGAGCGAACGACCTACACCGAACTGAGATACCTACAGCGTGAGCT
ATGAGAAAGCGCCACGCTTCCCGAAGGGAGAAAGGCGGACAGGTATCCGGTAAGCGGCAGGGTCGGAACA
GGAGAGCGCACGAGGGAGCTTCCAGGGGGAAACGCCTGGTATCTTTATAGTCCTGTCGGGTTTCGCCACC
TCTGACTTGAGCGTCGATTTTTGTGATGCTCGTCAGGGGGGCGGAGCCTATGGAAAAACGCCAGCAACGC
GGCCTTTTTACGGTTCCTGGCCTTTTGCTGGCCTTTTGCTCACATGTTCTTTCCTGCGTTATCCCCTGAT
TCTGTGGATAACCGTATTACCGCCTTTGAGTGAGCTGATACCGCTCGCCGCAGCCGAACGACCGAGCGCA
GCGAGTCAGTGAGCGAGGAAGCGGAAGAGCGCCCAATACGCAAACCGCCTCTCCCCGCGCGTTGGCCGAT
TCATTAATGCAGCTGGCACGACAGGTTTCCCGACTGGAAAGCGGGCAGTGAGCGCAACGCAATTAATGTG
AGTTAGCTCACTCATTAGGCACCCCAGGCTTTACACTTTATGCTTCCGGCTCGTATGTTGTGTGGAATTG
TGAGCGGATAACAATTTCACACAGGAAACAGCTATGACCATGATTACGCCAAGCGCGCAATTAACCCTCA
CTAAAGGGAACAAAAGCTGGAGCTGCAAGCTTAATGTAGTCTTATGCAATACTCTTGTAGTCTTGCAACA
TGGTAACGATGAGTTAGCAACATGCCTTACAAGGAGAGAAAAAGCACCGTGCATGCCGATTGGTGGAAGT
AAGGTGGTACGATCGTGCCTTATTAGGAAGGCAACAGACGGGTCTGACATGGATTGGACGAACCACTGAA
TTGCCGCATTGCAGAGATATTGTATTTAAGTGCCTAGCTCGATACATAAACGGGTCTCTCTGGTTAGACC
AGATCTGAGCCTGGGAGCTCTCTGGCTAACTAGGGAACCCACTGCTTAAGCCTCAATAAAGCTTGCCTTG
AGTGCTTCAAGTAGTGTGTGCCCGTCTGTTGTGTGACTCTGGTAACTAGAGATCCCTCAGACCCTTTTAG
TCAGTGTGGAAAATCTCTAGCAGTGGCGCCCGAACAGGGACTTGAAAGCGAAAGGGAAACCAGAGGAGCT
CTCTCGACGCAGGACTCGGCTTGCTGAAGCGCGCACGGCAAGAGGCGAGGGGCGGCGACTGGTGAGTACG
CCAAAAATTTTGACTAGCGGAGGCTAGAAGGAGAGAGATGGGTGCGAGAGCGTCAGTATTAAGCGGGGGA
GAATTAGATCGCGATGGGAAAAAATTCGGTTAAGGCCAGGGGGAAAGAAAAAATATAAATTAAAACATAT
AGTATGGGCAAGCAGGGAGCTAGAACGATTCGCAGTTAATCCTGGCCTGTTAGAAACATCAGAAGGCTGT
AGACAAATACTGGGACAGCTACAACCATCCCTTCAGACAGGATCAGAAGAACTTAGATCATTATATAATA
CAGTAGCAACCCTCTATTGTGTGCATCAAAGGATAGAGATAAAAGACACCAAGGAAGCTTTAGACAAGAT
AGAGGAAGAGCAAAACAAAAGTAAGACCACCGCACAGCAAGCGGCCGCTGATCTTCAGACCTGGAGGAGG
AGATATGAGGGACAATTGGAGAAGTGAATTATATAAATATAAAGTAGTAAAAATTGAACCATTAGGAGTA
GCACCCACCAAGGCAAAGAGAAGAGTGGTGCAGAGAGAAAAAAGAGCAGTGGGAATAGGAGCTTTGTTCC
TTGGGTTCTTGGGAGCAGCAGGAAGCACTATGGGCGCAGCGTCAATGACGCTGACGGTACAGGCCAGACA
ATTATTGTCTGGTATAGTGCAGCAGCAGAACAATTTGCTGAGGGCTATTGAGGCGCAACAGCATCTGTTG
CAACTCACAGTCTGGGGCATCAAGCAGCTCCAGGCAAGAATCCTGGCTGTGGAAAGATACCTAAAGGATC
AACAGCTCCTGGGGATTTGGGGTTGCTCTGGAAAACTCATTTGCACCACTGCTGTGCCTTGGAATGCTAG
TTGGAGTAATAAATCTCTGGAACAGATTTGGAATCACACGACCTGGATGGAGTGGGACAGAGAAATTAAC
AATTACACAAGCTTAATACACTCCTTAATTGAAGAATCGCAAAACCAGCAAGAAAAGAATGAACAAGAAT
TATTGGAATTAGATAAATGGGCAAGTTTGTGGAATTGGTTTAACATAACAAATTGGCTGTGGTATATAAA
ATTATTCATAATGATAGTAGGAGGCTTGGTAGGTTTAAGAATAGTTTTTGCTGTACTTTCTATAGTGAAT
AGAGTTAGGCAGGGATATTCACCATTATCGTTTCAGACCCACCTCCCAACCCCGAGGGGACCCTTGCGCC
TTTTCCAAGGCAGCCCTGGGTTTGCGCAGGGACGCGGCTGCTCTGGGCGTGGTTCCGGGAAACGCAGCGG
CGCCGACCCTGGGTCTCGCACATTCTTCACGTCCGTTCGCAGCGTCACCCGGATCTTCGCCGCTACCCTT
GTGGGCCCCCCGGCGACGCTTCCTGCTCCGCCCCTAAGTCGGGAAGGTTCCTTGCGGTTCGCGGCGTGCC
GGACGTGACAAACGGAAGCCGCACGTCTCACTAGTACCCTCGCAGACGGACAGCGCCAGGGAGCAATGGC
AGCGCGCCGACCGCGATGGGCTGTGGCCAATAGCGGCTGCTCAGCAGGGCGCGCCGAGAGCAGCGGCCGG
GAAGGGGCGGTGCGGGAGGCGGGGTGTGGGGCGGTAGTGTGGGCCCTGTTCCTGCCCGCGCGGTGTTCCG
CATTCTGCAAGCCTCCGGAGCGCACGTCGGCAGTCGGCTCCCTCGTTGACCGAATCACCGACCTCTCTCC
CCAGGGGGTACCCAGCTGTCTAGAGAATTCTAGATCTTGAGACAAATGGCAGTATTCATCCACAATTTTA
AAAGAAAAGGGGGGATTGGGGGGTACAGTGCAGGGGAAAGAATAGTAGACATAATAGCAACAGACATACA
AACTAAAGAATTACAAAAACAAATTACAAAAATTCAAAATTTTCGGGTTTATTACAGGGACAGCAGAGAT
CCACTTTGGCGCCGGCTCGAGGGGG
